>Addgene plasmid #237956 | TRAV5 | addgene full sequence | sequence record 475801 | Addgene NGS Result
AGGCTAGGTGGAGGCTCAGTGATGATAAGTCTGCGATGGTGGATGCATGTGTCATGGTCATAGCTGTTTC
CTGTGTGAAATTGTTATCCGCTCAGAGGGCACAATCCTATTCCGCGCTATCCGACAATCTCCAAGACATT
AGGTGGAGTTCAGTTCGGCGTATGGCATATGTCGCTGGAAAGAACATGTGAGCAAAAGGCCAGCAAAAGG
CCAGGAACCGTAAAAAGGCCGCGTTGCTGGCGTTTTTCCATAGGCTCCGCCCCCCTGACGAGCATCACAA
AAATCGACGCTCAAGTCAGAGGTGGCGAAACCCGACAGGACTATAAAGATACCAGGCGTTTCCCCCTGGA
AGCTCCCTCGTGCGCTCTCCTGTTCCGACCCTGCCGCTTACCGGATACCTGTCCGCCTTTCTCCCTTCGG
GAAGCGTGGCGCTTTCTCATAGCTCACGCTGTAGGTATCTCAGTTCGGTGTAGGTCGTTCGCTCCAAGCT
GGGCTGTGTGCACGAACCCCCCGTTCAGCCCGACCGCTGCGCCTTATCCGGTAACTATCGTCTTGAGTCC
AACCCGGTAAGACACGACTTATCGCCACTGGCAGCAGCCACTGGTAACAGGATTAGCAGAGCGAGGTATG
TAGGCGGTGCTACAGAGTTCTTGAAGTGGTGGCCTAACTACGGCTACACTAGAAGAACAGTATTTGGTAT
CTGCGCTCTGCTGAAGCCAGTTACCTTCGGAAAAAGAGTTGGTAGCTCTTGATCCGGCAAACAAACCACC
GCTGGTAGCGGTGGTTTTTTTGTTTGCAAGCAGCAGATTACGCGCAGAAAAAAAGGATCTCAAGAAGAAG
ATCCTTTGATCTTTTCTACGGGGTCTGACGCTCAGTGGAACGAAAACTCACGTTAAGGGATTTTGGTCAT
GAGATTATCAAAAAGGATCTTCACCTAGATCCTTTTAAATTAAAAATGAAGTTTTAAATCAAGCCCAATC
TGAATAATGTTACAACCAATTAACCAATTCTGATTAGAAAAACTCATCGAGCATCAAATGAAACTGCAAT
TTATTCATATCAGGATTATCAATACCATATTTTTGAAAAAGCCGTTTCTGTAATGAAGGAGAAAACTCAC
CGAGGCAGTTCCATAGGATGGCAAGATCCTGGTATCGGTCTGCGATTCCGACTCGTCCAACATCAATACA
ACCTATTAATTTCCCCTCGTCAAAAATAAGGTTATCAAGTGAGAAATCACCATGAGTGACGACTGAATCC
GGTGAGAATGGCAAAAGTTTATGCATTTCTTTCCAGACTTGTTCAACAGGCCAGCCATTACGCTCGTCAT
CAAAATCACTCGCATCAACCAAACCGTTATTCATTCGTGATTGCGCCTGAGCAAGACGAAATACGCGATC
GCTGTTAAAAGGACAATTACAAACAGGAATCGAATGCAACCGGCGCAGGAACACTGCCAGCGCATCAACA
ATATTTTCACCTGAATCAGGATATTCTTCTAATACCTGGAATGCTGTTTTTCCGGGGATCGCAGTGGTGA
GTAACCATGCATCATCAGGAGTACGGATAAAATGCTTGATGGTCGGAAGAGGCATAAATTCCGTCAGCCA
GTTTAGTCTGACCATCTCATCTGTAACATCATTGGCAACGCTACCTTTGCCATGTTTCAGAAACAACTCT
GGCGCATCGGGCTTCCCATACAAGCGATAGATTGTCGCACCTGATTGCCCGACATTATCGCGAGCCCATT
TATACCCATATAAATCAGCATCCATGTTGGAATTTAATCGCGGCCTCGACGTTTCCCGTTGAATATGGCT
CATAACACCCCTTGTATTACTGTTTATGTAAGCAGACAGTTTTATTGTTCATGATGATATATTTTTATCT
TGTGCAATGTAACATCAGAGATTTTGAGACACGGGCCAGAGCTGCATCGCGCGTTTCGGTGATGACGGTG
AAAACCTCTGACACATGCAGCTCCCGGGACGGTCACAGCTTGTCTGTAAGCGGATGCCGGGAGCAGACAA
GCCCGTCAGGGCGCGTCAGCGGGTGTTGGCTGTTGTTTGTCGCATTATACGAGCGTCCAGGTTGGGATAC
CTGAAACAAAACCCATCGTACGGCCAAGGAAGTCTCCAATAACTGTGATCCACCACAAGCGCCAGGGTTT
TCCCAGTCACGACGTTGTAAAACGACGGCCAGTCATGCATAATCCGCACGCATCTGGAATAAGGAAGTGC
CATTCCGCCTGACCTCTCGAGTAATAGAGACCCGTCTCATCTCAAAAACGTGTTCCCACCCGAGGTCGCT
GTGTTTGAGCCATCAGAAGCAGAGATCTCCCACACCCAAAAGGCCACACTGGTGTGCCTGGCCACAGGCT
TCTACCCCGACCACGTGGAGCTGAGCTGGTGGGTGAATGGGAAGGAGGTGCACAGTGGGGTCAGCACAGA
CCCGCAGCCCCTCAAGGAGCAGCCCGCCCTCAATGACTCCAGATACTGCCTGAGCAGCCGCCTGAGAGTC
TCGGCCACCTTCTGGCAGAACCCCCGCAACCACTTCCGCTGTCAAGTCCAGTTCTACGGGCTCTCGGAGA
ATGACGAGTGGACCCAGGATAGGGCCAAACCTGTCACCCAGATCGTCAGCGCCGAGGCCTGGGGTAGAGC
AGACTGTGGCTTCACCTCCGAGTCTTACCAGCAAGGGGTCCTGTCTGCCACCATCCTCTATGAGATCTTG
CTAGGGAAGGCCACCTTGTATGCCGTGCTGGTCAGTGCCCTCGTGCTGATGGCCATGGTCAAGAGAAAGG
ATTCCAGAGGCGGAAGTGGAGCAACCAATTTCTCCTTGCTGAAGCAGGCCGGTGACGTTGAGGAAAACCC
AGGACCAATGAAAACGTTTGCTGGATTTTCGTTCCTGTTTTTGTGGCTGCAGCTGGACTGTATGAGTAGA
GGAGAGGATGTGGAGCAGAGTCTTTTCCTGAGTGTCCGAGAGGGAGACAGCTCCGTTATAAACTGCACTT
ACACAGACAGCTCCTCCACCTACTTATACTGGTATAAGCAAGAACCTGGAGCAGGGTTGCAGTTGCTGAC
GTATATTTTTTCAAATATGGACATGAAACAAGACCAAAGACTCACTGTTCTATTGAATAAAAAGGATAAA
CATCTGTCTCTGCGCATTGCAGACACCCAGACTGGGGACTCAGCTATTTACGGAGACGCGGTCTCAAAAC
CTCGAG
Features (pLannotate 1.2.2; 6 found; start..end, strand, type, name):
    245..833     -  rep_origin     ori: high-copy-number ColE1/pMB1/pBR322/pUC origin of replication
   1014..1823    -  CDS            KanR: aminoglycoside phosphotransferase; aph(3')-Ia; confers resistance to kanamycin in bacteria or G418 (Geneticin®) in eukaryotes
   1930..1971    +  CDS            rop (fragment): Rop protein, which maintains plasmids at low copy number; rop
   2160..2203    -  CDS            lacZα (fragment): LacZα fragment of β-galactosidase; lacZ fragment
   2281..2811    +  CDS            TRBC2: TRBC2_HUMAN - Also known as TCRBC2 From Homo sapiens (Human).
   2878..3201    +  CDS            TRAV5: TVA5_HUMAN - Protein inferred from homology: Swiss-Prot protein existence level 3. V region of the variable domain of T cell receptor (TR) alpha chain that participates in the antigen recognition (PubMed:24600447). Alpha-beta T cell receptors are antigen specific receptors which are essential to the immune response and are present on the cell surface of T lymphocytes. Recognize peptide-major histocompatibility (MH) (pMH) complexes that are displayed by antigen presenting cells (APC), a prerequisite for efficient T cell adaptive immunity against pathogens (PubMed:25493333). Binding of alpha-bet
