[The description below was written by a language model from this plasmid's Addgene catalogue record and pLannotate feature annotations shown in this document.]
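Description:
TRAV5 is a small bacterial cloning plasmid that serves as a modular part for assembling human T cell receptor (TCR) expression cassettes. It is built on the Twist pTwist Kan High Copy v2 backbone, classed as a synthetic biology vector, and is propagated in E. coli from a high-copy ColE1/pUC-type origin with selection through a kanamycin resistance gene (aminoglycoside phosphotransferase). The annotation also picks up short rop and lacZα fragments, which are backbone remnants rather than functional genes. The sequenced plasmid is about 3.2 kb, consistent with the stated backbone plus a roughly 1 kb insert.

The insert, TRBC-P2A-TRAV5, is of human origin with no recorded mutations. It places a TCR beta constant region (annotated as TRBC2) upstream of the TRAV5 alpha-chain variable gene segment. According to the catalogue entry the two are joined by a P2A self-cleaving peptide; this is not separately annotated in the feature table, although a short gap between the two coding features is where it would lie. This arrangement corresponds to the invariant middle of a bicistronic beta-P2A-alpha TCR design. Adding a beta variable/CDR3 region upstream, and an alpha CDR3/J region plus alpha constant region downstream, would yield a single open reading frame whose product separates into beta and alpha chains at the 2A site. No eukaryotic promoter or polyadenylation signal is annotated, so the plasmid appears to be a donor fragment rather than an expression vector. The cloning method and any flanking assembly sites are not stated. Its recorded purpose is to supply the TRAV5 allele for generating TCRs by cloning, in the context of scalable TCR synthesis and antigen reactivity screening.
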