Addgene plasmid #237956: TRAV5
Purpose: Encodes TRAV5 allele, P2A, and TRBC to generate TCRs via cloning
Depositing lab: Michael Birnbaum. Depositing organization: Massachusetts Institute of Technology. Publication: Scalable TCR synthesis and screening enable antigen reactivity mapping in vitiligo. Gaglione SA, Mukkamala RS, Krishna C, Smith BE, Wadsworth MH 2nd, Jelinsky SA, Perez CR, Schmidt-Hong L, Katz EL, Gellatly KJ, Ali LR, Shen J, Holec PV, Zhao QH, Chan AO, Xu EJK, Kravarik KM, Guzova JA, Dobson CS, Singh H, Garber M, Dougan M, Dougan SK, Harris JE, Winkler A, Birnbaum ME. Immunity. 2026 Feb 10;59(2):477-493.e9. doi: 10.1016/j.immuni.2026.01.001. Epub 2026 Jan 28. PubMed 41610844.
Backbone
  Vector backbone: pTwist Kan High Copy v2
  Backbone manufacturer: Twist
  Backbone size w/o insert (bp): 2255
  Vector type: Synthetic Biology
Growth in bacteria
  Bacterial resistance: Kanamycin, 50 μg/mL
  Growth temperature: 37°C
  Growth strain: DH5alpha
  Copy number: High Copy
Gene/Insert
  Gene/Insert name: TRBC-P2A-TRAV5
  Species: H. sapiens (human)
  Insert size (bp): 971
  Mutation: None
  Entrez Gene: TRAV5 (a.k.a. TCRAV15S1, TCRAV5S1)
  Cloning method: Unknown
Terms and licenses: Academic/Nonprofit Terms; Industry Terms: Not Available to Industry
Depositor comments: Please visit https://doi.org/10.1101/2025.04.24.649726 for bioRxiv preprint.
How to cite: TRAV5 was a gift from Michael Birnbaum (Addgene plasmid # 237956 ; http://n2t.net/addgene:237956 ; RRID:Addgene_237956)
